>Addgene plasmid #76332 | CERK gRNA (BRDN0001146528) | addgene full sequence | sequence record 185638 | Addgene Assembled Sequence
CCCGGGTGCAAAGATGGATAAAGTTTTAAACAGAGAGGAATCTTTGCAGCTAATGGACCTTCTAGGTCTT
GAAAGGAGTGGGAATTGGCTCCGGTGCCCGTCAGTGGGCAGAGCGCACATCGCCCACAGTCCCCGAGAAG
TTGGGGGGAGGGGTCGGCAATTGATCCGGTGCCTAGAGAAGGTGGCGCGGGGTAAACTGGGAAAGTGATG
TCGTGTACTGGCTCCGCCTTTTTCCCGAGGGTGGGGGAGAACCGTATATAAGTGCAGTAGTCGCCGTGAA
CGTTCTTTTTCGCAACGGGTTTGCCGCCAGAACACAGGTAAGTGCCGTGTGTGGTTCCCGCGGGCCTGGC
CTCTTTACGGGTTATGGCCCTTGCGTGCCTTGAATTACTTCCACCTGGCTGCAGTACGTGATTCTTGATC
CCGAGCTTCGGGTTGGAAGTGGGTGGGAGAGTTCGAGGCCTTGCGCTTAAGGAGCCCCTTCGCCTCGTGC
TTGAGTTGAGGCCTGGCCTGGGCGCTGGGGCCGCCGCGTGCGAATCTGGTGGCACCTTCGCGCCTGTCTC
GCTGCTTTCGATAAGTCTCTAGCCATTTAAAATTTTTGATGACCTGCTGCGACGCTTTTTTTCTGGCAAG
ATAGTCTTGTAAATGCGGGCCAAGATCTGCACACTGGTATTTCGGTTTTTGGGGCCGCGGGCGGCGACGG
GGCCCGTGCGTCCCAGCGCACATGTTCGGCGAGGCGGGGCCTGCGAGCGCGGCCACCGAGAATCGGACGG
GGGTAGTCTCAAGCTGGCCGGCCTGCTCTGGTGCCTGGCCTCGCGCCGCCGTGTATCGCCCCGCCCTGGG
CGGCAAGGCTGGCCCGGTCGGCACCAGTTGCGTGAGCGGAAAGATGGCCGCTTCCCGGCCCTGCTGCAGG
GAGCTCAAAATGGAGGACGCGGCGCTCGGGAGAGCGGGCGGGTGAGTCACCCACACAAAGGAAAAGGGCC
TTTCCGTCCTCAGCCGTCGCTTCATGTGACTCCACGGAGTACCGGGCGCCGTCCAGGCACCTCGATTAGT
TCTCGAGCTTTTGGAGTACGTCGTCTTTAGGTTGGGGGGAGGGGTTTTATGCGATGGAGTTTCCCCACAC
TGAGTGGGTGGAGACTGAAGTTAGGCCAGCTTGGCACTTGATGTAATTCTCCTTGGAATTTGCCCTTTTT
GAGTTTGGATCTTGGTTCATTCTCAAGCCTCAGACAGTGGTTCAAAGTTTTTTTCTTCCATTTCAGGTGT
CGTGACGTACGGCCACCATGACCGAGTACAAGCCCACGGTGCGCCTCGCCACCCGCGACGACGTCCCCAG
GGCCGTACGCACCCTCGCCGCCGCGTTCGCCGACTACCCCGCCACGCGCCACACCGTCGATCCGGACCGC
CACATCGAGCGGGTCACCGAGCTGCAAGAACTCTTCCTCACGCGCGTCGGGCTCGACATCGGCAAGGTGT
GGGTCGCGGACGACGGCGCCGCCGTGGCGGTCTGGACCACGCCGGAGAGCGTCGAAGCGGGGGCGGTGTT
CGCCGAGATCGGCCCGCGCATGGCCGAGTTGAGCGGTTCCCGGCTGGCCGCGCAGCAACAGATGGAAGGC
CTCCTGGCGCCGCACCGGCCCAAGGAGCCCGCGTGGTTCCTGGCCACCGTCGGAGTCTCGCCCGACCACC
AGGGCAAGGGTCTGGGCAGCGCCGTCGTGCTCCCCGGAGTGGAGGCGGCCGAGCGCGCCGGGGTGCCCGC
CTTCCTGGAGACCTCCGCGCCCCGCAACCTCCCCTTCTACGAGCGGCTCGGCTTCACCGTCACCGCCGAC
GTCGAGGTGCCCGAAGGACCGCGCACCTGGTGCATGACCCGCAAGCCCGGTGCCTGAACGCGTTAAGTCG
ACAATCAACCTCTGGATTACAAAATTTGTGAAAGATTGACTGGTATTCTTAACTATGTTGCTCCTTTTAC
GCTATGTGGATACGCTGCTTTAATGCCTTTGTATCATGCTATTGCTTCCCGTATGGCTTTCATTTTCTCC
TCCTTGTATAAATCCTGGTTGCTGTCTCTTTATGAGGAGTTGTGGCCCGTTGTCAGGCAACGTGGCGTGG
TGTGCACTGTGTTTGCTGACGCAACCCCCACTGGTTGGGGCATTGCCACCACCTGTCAGCTCCTTTCCGG
GACTTTCGCTTTCCCCCTCCCTATTGCCACGGCGGAACTCATCGCCGCCTGCCTTGCCCGCTGCTGGACA
GGGGCTCGGCTGTTGGGCACTGACAATTCCGTGGTGTTGTCGGGGAAATCATCGTCCTTTCCTTGGCTGC
TCGCCTGTGTTGCCACCTGGATTCTGCGCGGGACGTCCTTCTGCTACGTCCCTTCGGCCCTCAATCCAGC
GGACCTTCCTTCCCGCGGCCTGCTGCCGGCTCTGCGGCCTCTTCCGCGTCTTCGCCTTCGCCCTCAGACG
AGTCGGATCTCCCTTTGGGCCGCCTCCCCGCGTCGACTTTAAGACCAATGACTTACAAGGCAGCTGTAGA
TCTTAGCCACTTTTTAAAAGAAAAGGGGGGACTGGAAGGGCTAATTCACTCCCAACGAAGACAAGATCTG
CTTTTTGCTTGTACTGGGTCTCTCTGGTTAGACCAGATCTGAGCCTGGGAGCTCTCTGGCTAACTAGGGA
ACCCACTGCTTAAGCCTCAATAAAGCTTGCCTTGAGTGCTTCAAGTAGTGTGTGCCCGTCTGTTGTGTGA
CTCTGGTAACTAGAGATCCCTCAGACCCTTTTAGTCAGTGTGGAAAATCTCTAGCAGTACGTATAGTAGT
TCATGTCATCTTATTATTCAGTATTTATAACTTGCAAAGAAATGAATATCAGAGAGTGAGAGGAACTTGT
TTATTGCAGCTTATAATGGTTACAAATAAAGCAATAGCATCACAAATTTCACAAATAAAGCATTTTTTTC
ACTGCATTCTAGTTGTGGTTTGTCCAAACTCATCAATGTATCTTATCATGTCTGGCTCTAGCTATCCCGC
CCCTAACTCCGCCCATCCCGCCCCTAACTCCGCCCAGTTCCGCCCATTCTCCGCCCCATGGCTGACTAAT
TTTTTTTATTTATGCAGAGGCCGAGGCCGCCTCGGCCTCTGAGCTATTCCAGAAGTAGTGAGGAGGCTTT
TTTGGAGGCCTAGGGACGTACCCAATTCGCCCTATAGTGAGTCGTATTACGCGCGCTCACTGGCCGTCGT
TTTACAACGTCGTGACTGGGAAAACCCTGGCGTTACCCAACTTAATCGCCTTGCAGCACATCCCCCTTTC
GCCAGCTGGCGTAATAGCGAAGAGGCCCGCACCGATCGCCCTTCCCAACAGTTGCGCAGCCTGAATGGCG
AATGGG
[124 nt withheld, positions 3367-3490]
C
[91 nt withheld, positions 3492-3582]
A
[49 nt withheld, positions 3584-3632]
CCTTTGACGTTGGAGTCCACGTTCTTT
[37 nt withheld, positions 3660-3696]
ACCCTATCTCGGTCTATTCTTTTGATTTATAAGGGATTTTGCCGATTTCGGCCTATTGGTTAAAAAATGA
GCTGATTTAACAAAAATTTAACGCGAATTTTAACAAAATATTAACGCTTACAATTTAGGTGGCACTTTTC
GGGGAAATGTGCGCGGAACCCCTATTTGTTTATTTTTCTAAATACATTCAAATATGTATCCGCTCATGAG
ACAATAACCCTGATAAATGCTTCAATAATATTGAAAAAGGAAGAGTATGAGTATTCAACATTTCCGTGTC
GCCCTTATTCCCTTTTTTGCGGCATTTTGCCTTCCTGTTTTTGCTCACCCAGAAACGCTGGTGAAAGTAA
AAGATGCTGAAGATCAGTTGGGTGCACGAGTGGGTTACATCGAACTGGATCTCAACAGCGGTAAGATCCT
TGAGAGTTTTCGCCCCGAAGAACGTTTTCCAATGATGAGCACTTTTAAAGTTCTGCTATGTGGCGCGGTA
TTATCCCGTATTGACGCCGGGCAAGAGCAACTCGGTCGCCGCATACACTATTCTCAGAATGACTTGGTTG
AGTACTCACCAGTCACAGAAAAGCATCTTACGGATGGCATGACAGTAAGAGAATTATGCAGTGCTGCCAT
AACCATGAGTGATAACACTGCGGCCAACTTACTTCTGACAACGATCGGAGGACCGAAGGAGCTAACCGCT
TTTTTGCACAACATGGGGGATCATGTAACTCGCCTTGATCGTTGGGAACCGGAGCTGAATGAAGCCATAC
CAAACGACGAGCGTGACACCACGATGCCTGTAGCAATGGCAACAACGTTGCGCAAACTATTAACTGGCGA
ACTACTTACTCTAGCTTCCCGGCAACAATTAATAGACTGGATGGAGGCGGATAAAGTTGCAGGACCACTT
CTGCGCTCGGCCCTTCCGGCTGGCTGGTTTATTGCTGATAAATCTGGAGCCGGTGAGCGTGGGTCTCGCG
GTATCATTGCAGCACTGGGGCCAGATGGTAAGCCCTCCCGTATCGTAGTTATCTACACGACGGGGAGTCA
GGCAACTATGGATGAACGAAATAGACAGATCGCTGAGATAGGTGCCTCACTGATTAAGCATTGGTAACTG
TCAGACCAAGTTTACTCATATATACTTTAGATTGATTTAAAACTTCATTTTTAATTTAAAAGGATCTAGG
TGAAGATCCTTTTTGATAATCTCATGACCAAAATCCCTTAACGTGAGTTTTCGTTCCACTGAGCGTCAGA
CCCCGTAGAAAAGATCAAAGGATCTTCTTGAGATCCTTTTTTTCTGCGCGTAATCTGCTGCTTGCAAACA
AAAAAACCACCGCTACCAGCGGTGGTTTGTTTGCCGGATCAAGAGCTACCAACTCTTTTTCCGAAGGTAA
CTGGCTTCAGCAGAGCGCAGATACCAAATACTGTTCTTCTAGTGTAGCCGTAGTTAGGCCACCACTTCAA
GAACTCTGTAGCACCGCCTACATACCTCGCTCTGCTAATCCTGTTACCAGTGGCTGCTGCCAGTGGCGAT
AAGTCGTGTCTTACCGGGTTGGACTCAAGACGATAGTTACCGGATAAGGCGCAGCGGTCGGGCTGAACGG
GGGGTTCGTGCACACAGCCCAGCTTGGAGCGAACGACCTACACCGAACTGAGATACCTACAGCGTGAGCT
ATGAGAAAGCGCCACGCTTCCCGAAGGGAGAAAGGCGGACAGGTATCCGGTAAGCGGCAGGGTCGGAACA
GGAGAGCGCACGAGGGAGCTTCCAGGGGGAAACGCCTGGTATCTTTATAGTCCTGTCGGGTTTCGCCACC
TCTGACTTGAGCGTCGATTTTTGTGATGCTCGTCAGGGGGGCGGAGCCTATGGAAAAACGCCAGCAACGC
GGCCTTTTTACGGTTCCTGGCCTTTTGCTGGCCTTTTGCTCACATGTTCTTTCCTGCGTTATCCCCTGAT
TCTGTGGATAACCGTATTACCGCCTTTGAGTGAGCTGATACCGCTCGCCGCAGCCGAACGACCGAGCGCA
GCGAGTCAGTGAGCGAGGAAGCGGAAGAGCGCCCAATACGCAAACCGCCTCTCCCCGCGCGTTGGCCGAT
TCATTAATGCAGCTGGCACGACAGGTTTCCCGACTGGAAAGCGGGCAGTGAGCGCAACGCAATTAATGTG
AGTTAGCTCACTCATTAGGCACCCCAGGCTTTACACTTTATGCTTCCGGCTCGTATGTTGTGTGGAATTG
TGAGCGGATAACAATTTCACACAGGAAACAGCTATGACCATGATTACGCCAAGCGCGCAATTAACCCTCA
CTAAAGGGAACAAAAGCTGGAGCTGCAAGCTTAATGTAGTCTTATGCAATACTCTTGTAGTCTTGCAACA
TGGTAACGATGAGTTAGCAACATGCCTTACAAGGAGAGAAAAAGCACCGTGCATGCCGATTGGTGGAAGT
AAGGTGGTACGATCGTGCCTTATTAGGAAGGCAACAGACGGGTCTGACATGGATTGGACGAACCACTGAA
TTGCCGCATTGCAGAGATATTGTATTTAAGTGCCTAGCTCGATACATAAACGGGTCTCTCTGGTTAGACC
AGATCTGAGCCTGGGAGCTCTCTGGCTAACTAGGGAACCCACTGCTTAAGCCTCAATAAAGCTTGCCTTG
AGTGCTTCAAGTAGTGTGTGCCCGTCTGTTGTGTGACTCTGGTAACTAGAGATCCCTCAGACCCTTTTAG
TCAGTGTGGAAAATCTCTAGCAGTGGCGCCCGAACAGGGACTTGAAAGCGAAAGGGAAACCAGAGGAGCT
CTCTCGACGCAGGACTCGGCTTGCTGAAGCGCGCACGGCAAGAGGCGAGGGGCGGCGACTGGTGAGTACG
CCAAAAATTTTGACTAGCGGAGGCTAGAAGGAGAGAGATGGGTGCGAGAGCGTCAGTATTAAGCGGGGGA
GAATTAGATCGCGATGGGAAAAAATTCGGTTAAGGCCAGGGGGAAAGAAAAAATATAAATTAAAACATAT
AGTATGGGCAAGCAGGGAGCTAGAACGATTCGCAGTTAATCCTGGCCTGTTAGAAACATCAGAAGGCTGT
AGACAAATACTGGGACAGCTACAACCATCCCTTCAGACAGGATCAGAAGAACTTAGATCATTATATAATA
CAGTAGCAACCCTCTATTGTGTGCATCAAAGGATAGAGATAAAAGACACCAAGGAAGCTTTAGACAAGAT
AGAGGAAGAGCAAAACAAAAGTAAGACCACCGCACAGCAAGCGGCCGCTGATCTTCAGACCTGGAGGAGG
AGATATGAGGGACAATTGGAGAAGTGAATTATATAAATATAAAGTAGTAAAAATTGAACCATTAGGAGTA
GCACCCACCAAGGCAAAGAGAAGAGTGGTGCAGAGAGAAAAAAGAGCAGTGGGAATAGGAGCTTTGTTCC
TTGGGTTCTTGGGAGCAGCAGGAAGCACTATGGGCGCAGCGTCAATGACGCTGACGGTACAGGCCAGACA
ATTATTGTCTGGTATAGTGCAGCAGCAGAACAATTTGCTGAGGGCTATTGAGGCGCAACAGCATCTGTTG
CAACTCACAGTCTGGGGCATCAAGCAGCTCCAGGCAAGAATCCTGGCTGTGGAAAGATACCTAAAGGATC
AACAGCTCCTGGGGATTTGGGGTTGCTCTGGAAAACTCATTTGCACCACTGCTGTGCCTTGGAATGCTAG
TTGGAGTAATAAATCTCTGGAACAGATTTGGAATCACACGACCTGGATGGAGTGGGACAGAGAAATTAAC
AATTACACAAGCTTAATACACTCCTTAATTGAAGAATCGCAAAACCAGCAAGAAAAGAATGAACAAGAAT
TATTGGAATTAGATAAATGGGCAAGTTTGTGGAATTGGTTTAACATAACAAATTGGCTGTGGTATATAAA
ATTATTCATAATGATAGTAGGAGGCTTGGTAGGTTTAAGAATAGTTTTTGCTGTACTTTCTATAGTGAAT
AGAGTTAGGCAGGGATATTCACCATTATCGTTTCAGACCCACCTCCCAACCCCGAGGGGACCCAGAGAGG
GCCTATTTCCCATGATTCCTTCATATTTGCATATACGATACAAGGCTGTTAGAGAGATAATTAGAATTAA
TTTGACTGTAAACACAAAGATATTAGTACAAAATACGTGACGTAGAAAGTAATAATTTCTTGGGTAGTTT
GCAGTTTTAAAATTATGTTTTAAAATGGACTATCATATGCTTACCGTAACTTGAAAGTATTTCGATTTCT
TGGCTTTATATATCTTGTGGAAAGGACGAAACACCGTTAACATAGACAAATACGACGTTTTAGAGCTAGA
AATAGCAAGTTAAAATAAGGCTAGTCCGTTATCAACTTGAAAAAGTGGCACCGAGTCGGTGCTTTTTTAA
GCTTGGCGTAACTAGATCTTGAGACAAATGGCAGTATTCATCCACAATTTTAAAAGAAAAGGGGGGATTG
GGGGGTACAGTGCAGGGGAAAGAATAGTAGACATAATAGCAACAGACATACAAACTAAAGAATTACAAAA
ACAAATTACAAAAATTCAAAATTTTCGGGTTTATTACAGGGACAGCAGAGATCCACTTTGGCGCCGGCTC
GAGGGGG
Features (pLannotate 1.2.2; 29 found; start..end, strand, type, name):
     14..80      +  CDS            small t antigen (fragment): SV40 (simian virus 40) small t antigen
    106..317     +  promoter       EF-1α core promoter: core promoter for human elongation factor EF-1α
    318..1256    +  intron         EF-1α intron A: intron upstream of the start codon of human EF-1α
   1278..1877    +  CDS            PuroR (fragment): puromycin N-acetyltransferase; pac from Streptomyces; confers resistance to puromycin
   1893..2481    +  misc_feature   WPRE: woodchuck hepatitis virus posttranscriptional regulatory element
   2532..2551    +  misc_feature   cPPT/CTS (fragment): central polypurine tract and central termination sequence of HIV-1
   2553..2786    +  LTR            3' LTR (ΔU3): self-inactivating 3' long terminal repeat (LTR) from HIV-1
   2864..2985    +  polyA_signal   SV40 poly(A) signal: SV40 polyadenylation signal
   3025..3160    +  rep_origin     SV40 ori: SV40 origin of replication
   3181..3199    -  promoter       T7 promoter: promoter for bacteriophage T7 RNA polymerase
   3207..3362    +  CDS            lacZα (fragment): LacZα fragment of β-galactosidase; lacZ fragment
   3367..3795    +  rep_origin     f1 ori (sequence partly withheld): f1 bacteriophage origin of replication; arrow indicates direction of (+) strand synthesis
   3848..3952    +  promoter       AmpR promoter: bla
   3953..4813    +  CDS            AmpR: β-lactamase; bla; confers resistance to ampicillin, carbenicillin, and related antibiotics
   4984..5572    +  rep_origin     ori: high-copy-number ColE1/pMB1/pBR322/pUC origin of replication
   5755..5847    +  CDS            lacI (fragment): lac repressor; lacI; The lac repressor binds to the lac operator to inhibit transcription in E. coli. This inhibition can be relieved by adding lactose or isopropyl-β-D-thiogalactopyranoside (IPTG).
   5860..5881    +  protein_bind   CAP binding site: CAP binding activates transcription in the presence of cAMP. E. coli catabolite activator protein
   5896..5926    +  promoter       lac promoter: promoter for the E. coli lac operon
   5934..5950    +  protein_bind   lac operator: The lac repressor binds to the lac operator to inhibit transcription in E. coli. This inhibition can be relieved by adding lactose or isopropyl-β-D-thiogalactopyranoside (IPTG). lac repressor encoded by lacI
   5995..6013    +  promoter       T3 promoter: promoter for bacteriophage T3 RNA polymerase
   6041..6267    +  promoter       RSV promoter: Rous sarcoma virus enhancer/promoter
   6268..6448    +  LTR            5' LTR (truncated): truncated 5' long terminal repeat (LTR) from HIV-1
   6495..6620    +  misc_feature   HIV-1 Ψ: packaging signal of human immunodeficiency virus type 1
   6604..6967    +  CDS            HIV-1 gag (fragment): gag protein from human immunodeficiency virus 1; gag
   7113..7346    +  misc_feature   RRE: The Rev response element (RRE) of HIV-1 allows for Rev-dependent mRNA export from the nucleus to the cytoplasm.
   7723..7749    +  CDS            Rev (fragment): human immunodeficiency virus 1 (HIV-1) Rev protein; rev; enhances nuclear export of unspliced and incompletely spliced viral mRNAs
   7753..7993    +  promoter       U6 promoter: RNA polymerase III promoter for human U6 snRNA
   8023..8098    +  misc_RNA       gRNA scaffold: guide RNA scaffold for the Streptococcus pyogenes CRISPR/Cas9 system
   8154..8271    +  misc_feature   cPPT/CTS: central polypurine tract and central termination sequence of HIV-1
