[The description below was written by a language model from this plasmid's Addgene catalogue record and pLannotate feature annotations shown in this document.]
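Description:
CERK gRNA (BRDN0001146528) is a third-generation lentiviral transfer plasmid built on the lentiGuide-Puro backbone that expresses a single CRISPR guide RNA against human CERK (ceramide kinase), designed against the reference transcript NM_022766.5. It is propagated in E. coli as a high-copy plasmid through a ColE1/pUC-type origin with ampicillin selection (AmpR under its own bla promoter). The backbone also carries an f1 origin, an SV40 origin and poly(A) signal, and remnants of lac and T7/T3 cloning elements.

The lentiviral unit begins with an RSV promoter fused to a truncated HIV-1 5' LTR, which makes genomic RNA production Tat-independent. This is followed by the Ψ packaging signal with a partial gag region, the RRE for Rev-dependent nuclear export, and a cPPT/CTS element. It ends in a ΔU3 self-inactivating 3' LTR. Within this unit, a human U6 RNA polymerase III promoter drives the 20-nt CERK-targeting spacer joined to the Streptococcus pyogenes Cas9 gRNA scaffold. Downstream, the EF-1α core promoter with its intron A drives puromycin N-acetyltransferase, allowing puromycin selection of transduced mammalian cells, and a WPRE enhances transcript expression.

The plasmid does not encode Cas9, so it is meant to be used with a separate Cas9 vector such as lentiCas9-Blast, or in cells that already express Cas9. In those cells the guide directs cleavage at the CERK locus for gene knockout. It is an individual clone corresponding to a human kinome gRNA library designed with optimized sgRNA rules for high on-target activity and reduced off-target effects.
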