Addgene plasmid #76332: CERK gRNA (BRDN0001146528)
Purpose: 3rd generation lentiviral gRNA plasmid targeting human CERK
Depositing lab: John Doench & David Root. Depositing organization: Broad Institute. Publication: Optimized sgRNA design to maximize activity and minimize off-target effects of CRISPR-Cas9. Doench JG, Fusi N, Sullender M, Hegde M, Vaimberg EW, Donovan KF, Smith I, Tothova Z, Wilen C, Orchard R, Virgin HW, Listgarten J, Root DE. Nat Biotechnol. 2016 Jan 18. doi: 10.1038/nbt.3437. PubMed 26780180.
Backbone
  Vector backbone: lentiGuide-Puro
  Backbone manufacturer: Zhang Lab (Addgene plasmid # 52963)
  Vector type: Mammalian Expression, Lentiviral, CRISPR
  Selectable markers: Puromycin
Growth in bacteria
  Bacterial resistance: Ampicillin, 100 μg/mL
  Growth temperature: 37°C
  Growth strain: DH5alpha
  Copy number: High Copy
Gene/Insert
  Gene/Insert name: CERK (alt names: CERK; NM_022766.5)
  gRNA/shRNA sequence: TTAACATAGACAAATACGAC
  Species: H. sapiens (human)
  Entrez Gene: CERK (a.k.a. LK4, dA59H18.2, dA59H18.3, hCERK)
  Promoter: hU6
  Cloning method: Unknown
  Sequencing primers: 5′ U6-F; 3′ pS2-R
Terms and licenses: Academic/Nonprofit Terms; Industry Terms: Not Available to Industry
Depositor comments: The gRNA was designed to target the following Genbank reference sequence(s): NM_022766.5. Note that this plasmid does NOT contain Cas9. It should be used in conjunction with lentiCas9-Blast (Addgene #52962) or otherwise with cell lines already expressing Cas9. Browse the full kinome gRNA library at http://www.addgene.org/pooled-library/broadgpp-human-kinome/ or visit http://www.broadinstitute.org/rnai/public/ for detailed protocols and information.
How to cite: CERK gRNA (BRDN0001146528) was a gift from John Doench & David Root (Addgene plasmid # 76332 ; http://n2t.net/addgene:76332 ; RRID:Addgene_76332)
