>Addgene plasmid #76332 | CERK gRNA (BRDN0001146528) | depositor partial sequence | sequence record 143792 | Target Sequence
TTAACATAGACAAATACGAC
