>Addgene plasmid #76332 | CERK gRNA (BRDN0001146528) | addgene partial sequence | sequence record 185637 | hU6-F
AGAAAGTAATAATTTCTTGGGTAGTTTGCAGTTTTAAAATTATGTTTTAAAATGGACTATCATATGCTTA
CCGTAACTTGAAAGTATTTCGATTTCTTGGCTTTATATATCTTGTGGAAAGGACGAAACACCGTTAACAT
AGACAAATACGACGTTTTAGAGCTAGAAATAGCAAGTTAAAATAAGGCTAGTCCGTTATCAACTTGAAAA
AGTGGCACCGAGTCGGTGCTTTTTTAAGCTTGGCGTAACTAGATCTTGAGACAAATGGCAGTATTCATCC
ACAATTTTAAAAGAAAAGGGGGGATTGGGGGGTACAGTGCAGGGGAAAGAATAGTAGACATAATAGCAAC
AGACATACAAACTAAAGAATTACAAAAACAAATTACAAAAATTCAAAATTTTCGGGTTTATTACAGGGAC
AGCAGAGATCCACTTTGGCGCCGGCTCGAGGGGGCCCGGGTGCAAAGATGGATAAAGTTTTAAACAGAGA
GGAATCTTTGCAGCTAATGGACCTTCTAGGTCTTGAAAGGAGTGGGAATTGGCTCCGGTGCCCGTCAGTG
GGCAGAGCGC
